>Addgene plasmid #98391 | pEN_TT 3xFLAG Luciferase | addgene full sequence | sequence record 183531 | Addgene NGS Result
AAACTGCCAGGCATCAAACTAAGCAGAAGGCCATCCTGACGGATGGCCTTTTTGCGTTTCTACAAACTCT
TCCTGTTAGTTAGTTACTTAAGCTCGGGCCCCAAATAATGATTTTATTTTGACTGATAGTGACCTGTTCG
TTGCAACAAATTGATAAGCAATGCTTTTTTATAATGCCAACTTTGTACAAAAAAGCAGGCTTTAAAGGAA
CCAATTCAGTCGACTGGATCCCGAGTTTACTCCCTATCAGTGATAGAGAACGTATGTCGAGTTTACTCCC
TATCAGTGATAGAGAACGATGTCGAGTTTACTCCCTATCAGTGATAGAGAACGTATGTCGAGTTTACTCC
CTATCAGTGATAGAGAACGTATGTCGAGTTTACTCCCTATCAGTGATAGAGAACGTATGTCGAGTTTATC
CCTATCAGTGATAGAGAACGTATGTCGAGTTTACTCCCTATCAGTGATAGAGAACGTATGTCGAGGTAGG
CGTGTACGGTGGGAGGCCTATATAAGCAGAGCTCGTTTAGTGAACCGTCAGATCGCCACTAGTATGGACT
ACAAAGACCATGACGGTGATTATAAAGATCATGACATCGATTACAAGGATGACGATGACAAGATGGAAGA
CGCCAAAAACATAAAGAAAGGCCCGGCGCCATTCTATCCGCTGGAAGATGGAACCGCTGGAGAGCAACTG
CATAAGGCTATGAAGAGATACGCCCTGGTTCCTGGAACAATTGCTTTTACAGATGCACATATCGAGGTGG
ACATCACTTACGCTGAGTACTTCGAAATGTCCGTTCGGTTGGCAGAAGCTATGAAACGATATGGGCTGAA
TACAAATCACAGAATCGTCGTATGCAGTGAAAACTCTCTTCAATTCTTTATGCCGGTGTTGGGCGCGTTA
TTTATCGGAGTTGCAGTTGCGCCCGCGAACGACATTTATAATGAACGTGAATTGCTCAACAGTATGGGCA
TTTCGCAGCCTACCGTGGTGTTCGTTTCCAAAAAGGGGTTGCAAAAAATTTTGAACGTGCAAAAAAAGCT
CCCAATCATCCAAAAAATTATTATCATGGATTCTAAAACGGATTACCAGGGATTTCAGTCGATGTACACG
TTCGTCACATCTCATCTACCTCCCGGTTTTAATGAATACGATTTTGTGCCAGAGTCCTTCGATAGGGACA
AGACAATTGCACTGATCATGAACTCCTCTGGATCTACTGGTCTGCCTAAAGGTGTCGCTCTGCCTCATAG
AACTGCCTGCGTGAGATTCTCGCATGCCAGAGATCCTATTTTTGGCAATCAAATCATTCCGGATACTGCG
ATTTTAAGTGTTGTTCCATTCCATCACGGTTTTGGAATGTTTACTACACTCGGATATTTGATATGTGGAT
TTCGAGTCGTCTTAATGTATAGATTTGAAGAAGAGCTGTTTCTGAGGAGCCTTCAGGATTACAAGATTCA
AAGTGCGCTGCTGGTGCCAACCCTATTCTCCTTCTTCGCCAAAAGCACTCTGATTGACAAATACGATTTA
TCTAATTTACACGAAATTGCTTCTGGTGGCGCTCCCCTCTCTAAGGAAGTCGGGGAAGCGGTTGCCAAGA
GGTTCCATCTGCCAGGTATCAGGCAAGGATATGGGCTCACTGAGACTACATCAGCTATTCTGATTACACC
CGAGGGGGATGATAAACCGGGCGCGGTCGGTAAAGTTGTTCCATTTTTTGAAGCGAAGGTTGTGGATCTG
GATACCGGGAAAACGCTGGGCGTTAATCAAAGAGGCGAACTGTGTGTGAGAGGTCCTATGATTATGTCCG
GTTATGTAAACAATCCGGAAGCGACCAACGCCTTGATTGACAAGGATGGATGGCTACATTCTGGAGACAT
AGCTTACTGGGACGAAGACGAACACTTCTTCATCGTTGACCGCCTGAAGTCTCTGATTAAGTACAAAGGC
TATCAGGTGGCTCCCGCTGAATTGGAATCCATCTTGCTCCAACACCCCAACATCTTCGACGCAGGTGTCG
CAGGTCTTCCCGACGATGACGCCGGTGAACTTCCCGCCGCCGTTGTTGTTTTGGAGCACGGAAAGACGAT
GACGGAAAAAGAGATCGTGGATTACGTCGCCAGTCAAGTAACAACCGCGAAAAAGTTGCGCGGAGGAGTT
GTGTTTGTGGACGAAGTACCGAAAGGTCTTACCGGAAAACTCGACGCAAGAAAAATCAGAGAGATCCTCA
TAAAGGCCAAGAAGGGCGGAAAGATCTGAGAATTGGAAGACTAATGCGTTTTCGAGATATCTAGACCCAG
CTTTCTTGTACAAAGTTGGCATTATAAGAAAGCATTGCTTATCAATTTGTTGCAACGAACAGGTCACTAT
CAGTCAAAATAAAATCATTATTTGCCATCCAGCTGCAGCTCTGGCCCGTGTCTCAAAATCTCTGATGTTA
CATTGCACAAGATAAAAATATATCATCATGAACAATAAAACTGTCTGCTTACATAAACAGTAATACAAGG
GGTGTTATGAGCCATATTCAACGGGAAACGTCGAGGCCGCGATTAAATTCCAACATGGATGCTGATTTAT
ATGGGTATAAATGGGCTCGCGATAATGTCGGGCAATCAGGTGCGACAATCTATCGCTTGTATGGGAAGCC
CGATGCGCCAGAGTTGTTTCTGAAACATGGCAAAGGTAGCGTTGCCAATGATGTTACAGATGAGATGGTC
AGACTAAACTGGCTGACGGAATTTATGCCTCTTCCGACCATCAAGCATTTTATCCGTACTCCTGATGATG
CATGGTTACTCACCACTGCGATCCCCGGAAAAACAGCATTCCAGGTATTAGAAGAATATCCTGATTCAGG
TGAAAATATTGTTGATGCGCTGGCAGTGTCCCTGCGCCGGTTGCATTCGATTCCTGTTTGTAATTGTCCT
TTTAACAGCGATCGCGTATTTCGTCTCGCTCAGGCGCAATCACGAATGAATAACGGTTTGGTTGATGCGA
GTGATTTTGATGACGAGCGTAATGGCTGGCCTGTTGAACAAGTCTGGAAAGAAATGCATAAACTTTTGCC
ATTCTCACCGGATTCAGTCGTCACTCATGGTGATTTCTCACTTGATAACCTTATTTTTGACGAGGGGAAA
TTAGGCCGGGAAGCCGATCTCGGCTTGAACGAATTGTTAGGTGGCGGTACTTGGGTCGATATCAAAGTGC
ATCACTTCTTCCCGTATGCCCAACTTTGTATAGAGAGCCACTGCGGGATCGTCACCGTAATCTGCTTGCA
CGTAGATCACATAAGCACCAAGCGCGTTGGCCTCATGCTTGAGGAGATTGATGAGCGCGGTGGCAATGCC
CTGCCTCCGGTGCTCGCCGGAGACTGCGAGATCATAGATATAGATCTCACTACGCGGCTGCTCAAACTTG
GGCAGAACGTAAGCCGCGAGAGCGCCAACAACCGCTTCTTGGTCGAAGGCAGCAAGCGCGATGAATGTCT
TACTACGGAGCAAGTTCCCGAGGTAATCGGAGTCCGGCTGATGTTGGGAGTAGGTGGCTACGTCTCCGAA
CTCACGACCGAAAAGATCAAGAGCAGCCCGCATGGATTTGACTTGGTCAGGGCCGAGCCTACATGTGCGA
ATGATGCCCATACTTGAGCCACCTAACTTTGTTTTAGGGCGACTGCCCTGCTGCGTAACATCGTTGCTGC
TGCGTAACATCGTTGCTGCTCCATAACATCAAACATCGACCCACGGCGTAACGCGCTTGCTGCTTGGATG
CCCGAGGCATAGACTGTACAAAAAAACAGTCATAACAAGCCATGAAAACCGCCACTGCGCCGTTACCACC
GCTGCGTTCGGTCAAGGTTCTGGACCAGTTGCGTGAGCGCATACGCTACTTGCATTACAGTTTACGAACC
GAACAGGCTTATGTCAACTGGGTTCGTGCCTTCATCCGTTTCCACGGTGTGCGTCACCCGGCAACCTTGG
GCAGCAGCGAAGTCGAGGCATTTCTGTCCTGGCTGGCGAACGAGCGCAAGGTTTCGGTCTCCACGCATCG
TCAGGCATTGGCGGCCTTGCTGTTCTTCTACGGCAAGGTGCTGTGCACGGATCTGCCCTGGCTTCAGGAG
ATCGGAAGACCTCGGCCGTCGCGGCGCTTGCCGGTGGTGCTGACCCCGGATGAAGTGGTTCGCATCCTCG
GTTTTCTGGAAGGCGAGCATCGTTTGTTCGCCCAGGACTCTAGCTATAGTTCTAGTGGTTGGCTACTAAT
AGGTTGTATTGATGTTGGACGAGTCGGAATCGCAGACCGATACCAGGATCTTGCCATCCTATGGAACTGC
CTCGGTGAGTTTTCTCCTTCATTACAGAAACGGCTTTTTCAAAAATATGGTATTGATAATCCTGATATGA
ATAAATTGCAGTTTCATTTGATGCTCGATGAGTTTTTCTAATCAGAATTGGTTAATTGGTTGTAACACTG
GCAGAGCATTACGCTGACTTGACGGGACGGCGCAAGCTCATGACCAAAATCCCTTAACGTGAGTTTTCGT
TCCACTGAGCGTCAGACCCCGTAGAAAAGATCAAAGGATCTTCTTGAGATCCTTTTTTTCTGCGCGTAAT
CTGCTGCTTGCAAACAAAAAAACCACCGCTACCAGCGGTGGTTTGTTTGCCGGATCAAGAGCTACCAACT
CTTTTTCCGAAGGTAACTGGCTTCAGCAGAGCGCAGATACCAAATACTGTTCTTCTAGTGTAGCCGTAGT
TAGGCCACCACTTCAAGAACTCTGTAGCACCGCCTACATACCTCGCTCTGCTAATCCTGTTACCAGTGGC
TGCTGCCAGTGGCGATAAGTCGTGTCTTACCGGGTTGGACTCAAGACGATAGTTACCGGATAAGGCGCAG
CGGTCGGGCTGAACGGGGGGTTCGTGCACACAGCCCAGCTTGGAGCGAACGACCTACACCGAACTGAGAT
ACCTACAGCGTGAGCTATGAGAAAGCGCCACGCTTCCCGAAGGGAGAAAGGCGGACAGGTATCCGGTAAG
CGGCAGGGTCGGAACAGGAGAGCGCACGAGGGAGCTTCCAGGGGGAAACGCCTGGTATCTTTATAGTCCT
GTCGGGTTTCGCCACCTCTGACTTGAGCGTCGATTTTTGTGATGCTCGTCAGGGGGGCGGAGCCTATGGA
AAAACGCCAGCAACGCGGCCTTTTTACGGTTCCTGGCCTTTTGCTGGCCTTTTGCTCACATGTTCTTTCC
TGCGTTATCCCCTGATTCTGTGGATAACCGTATTACCGCTAGCATGGATCTCGGGGACGTCTAACTACTA
AGCGAGAGTAGGGAACTGCCAGGCATCAAATAAAACGAAAGGCTCAGTCGGAAGACTGGGCCTTTCGTTT
TATCTGTTGTTTGTCGGTGAACGCTCTCCTGAGTAGGACAAATCCGCCGGGAGCGGATTTGAACGTTGTG
AAGCAACGGCCCGGAGGGTGGCGGGCAGGACGCCCGCCAT
Features (pLannotate 1.2.2; 13 found; start..end, strand, type, name):
     25..52      +  terminator     rrnB T2 terminator: transcription terminator T2 from the E. coli rrnB gene
    102..201     +  protein_bind   attL1: mutant version of attL; recombination site for the Gateway® LR reaction LR Clonase™
    233..547     +  promoter       tight TRE promoter: Tet-responsive promoter PTight, consisting of seven tet operator sequences followed by the minimal CMV promoter
    557..622     +  CDS            3xFLAG: three tandem FLAG® epitope tags, followed by an enterokinase cleavage site
    623..2266    +  CDS            luciferase: firefly luciferase; luc+; enhanced luc+ version of the luciferase gene
   2305..2404    -  protein_bind   attL2: mutant version of attL; recombination site for the Gateway® LR reaction LR Clonase™
   2527..3153    +  CDS            KanR (fragment): aminoglycoside phosphotransferase; aph(3')-Ia; confers resistance to kanamycin in bacteria or G418 (Geneticin®) in eukaryotes
   3187..3720    -  CDS            GmR: gentamycin acetyltransferase; aacC1; confers resistance to gentamycin
   3909..3937    -  promoter       Pc promoter: intI1 (promoter lies within the coding sequence); class 1 integron promoter
   3915..4262    -  CDS            YPR2_ECOLX (fragment): Protein predicted: Swiss-Prot protein existence level 4. From Escherichia coli.
   4267..4451    +  CDS            KanR (fragment): aminoglycoside phosphotransferase; aph(3')-Ia; confers resistance to kanamycin in bacteria or G418 (Geneticin®) in eukaryotes
   4594..5182    +  rep_origin     ori: high-copy-number ColE1/pMB1/pBR322/pUC origin of replication
   5350..5393    -  terminator     rrnB T1 terminator: Escherichia coli rrnB; transcription terminator T1 from the E. coli rrnB gene
