[The description below was written by a language model from this plasmid's Addgene catalogue record and pLannotate feature annotations shown in this document.]
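Description:
pEN_TT 3xFLAG Luciferase is a Gateway entry vector built on the pEN_TTmiRc2 backbone, designed to hand a tetracycline-inducible, epitope-tagged luciferase expression cassette to a destination vector by LR recombination. It is maintained in E. coli through a high-copy ColE1/pUC-type origin and selected with gentamicin. The resistance gene (aacC1, gentamicin acetyltransferase) is driven by a class 1 integron Pc promoter. In the annotated sequence it sits between two fragments of a kanamycin resistance gene, which suggests the gentamicin cassette was inserted into, and disrupts, an original KanR marker. The rrnB T1 and T2 terminators flank the recombination region and insulate it from read-through transcription from the backbone.

The payload lies between attL1 and attL2. A tight TRE promoter (seven tet operator repeats fused to a minimal CMV promoter) drives a 3xFLAG tag, which includes an enterokinase cleavage site, fused directly in frame to the N-terminus of firefly luciferase (the luc+ version). The luciferase coding sequence was PCR-cloned from a donor plasmid into the SpeI and EcoRI sites downstream of the backbone-encoded tag. Because the promoter lies inside the att sites, the LR reaction transfers the whole inducible unit rather than just an open reading frame. Expression then depends on a tetracycline-controlled transactivator, which this plasmid does not encode and which must come from the destination vector or the host cell. No polyadenylation signal is annotated within the cassette.

The record gives inducible expression of 3xFLAG-luciferase as the plasmid's purpose but does not state a specific experimental role. The catalogue lists a total size of 5,614 bp, whereas the sequenced record is 5,500 nt.
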