Addgene plasmid #98391: pEN_TT 3xFLAG Luciferase
Purpose: Gateway entry vector for inducible expression of Luciferase with N-terminal 3xFLAG tag
Depositing lab: Kevin Janes. Depositing organization: University of Virginia. Publication: Tumor-Suppressor Inactivation of GDF11 Occurs by Precursor Sequestration in Triple-Negative Breast Cancer. Bajikar SS, Wang CC, Borten MA, Pereira EJ, Atkins KA, Janes KA. Dev Cell. 2017 Nov 20;43(4):418-435.e13. doi: 10.1016/j.devcel.2017.10.027. PubMed 29161592.
Backbone
  Vector backbone: pEN_TTmiRc2
  Backbone manufacturer: Addgene #83274
  Backbone size w/o insert (bp): 4496
  Total vector size (bp): 5614
  Modifications to backbone: 3xFLAG cloned in frame before restriction sites
  Vector type: entry vector for gateway cloning
Growth in bacteria
  Bacterial resistance: Gentamicin, 10 μg/mL
  Growth temperature: 37°C
  Growth strain: NEB Stable
  Copy number: Unknown
Gene/Insert
  Gene/Insert name: Luciferase
  Insert size (bp): 1644
  Promoter: TRE tight promoter
  Tag / fusion protein: 3xFLAG (N terminal on backbone)
  Cloning method: Restriction Enzyme; 5′ cloning site SpeI (unknown if destroyed); 3′ cloning site EcoRI (unknown if destroyed)
  Sequencing primers: 5′ pCEP-fwd
Resource information
  A portion of this plasmid was derived from a plasmid made by: PCR cloned from pDONR223_Luciferase (Addgene #25894)
Terms and licenses: Academic/Nonprofit Terms; Industry Terms: Not Available to Industry
Depositor comments: Gateway entry vector for expression of 3xFLAG Luciferase
How to cite: pEN_TT 3xFLAG Luciferase was a gift from Kevin Janes (Addgene plasmid # 98391 ; http://n2t.net/addgene:98391 ; RRID:Addgene_98391)
