>Addgene plasmid #98391 | pEN_TT 3xFLAG Luciferase | depositor partial sequence | sequence record 180563 | pDONR223_Luciferase
ATGGAAGACGCCAAAAACATAAAGAAAGGCCCGGCGCCATTCTATCCGCTGGAAGATGGAACCGCTGGAG
AGCAACTGCATAAGGCTATGAAGAGATACGCCCTGGTTCCTGGAACAATTGCTTTTACAGATGCACATAT
CGAGGTGGACATCACTTACGCTGAGTACTTCGAAATGTCCGTTCGGTTGGCAGAAGCTATGAAACGATAT
GGGCTGAATACAAATCACAGAATCGTCGTATGCAGTGAAAACTCTCTTCAATTCTTTATGCCGGTGTTGG
GCGCGTTATTTATCGGAGTTGCAGTTGCGCCCGCGAACGACATTTATAATGAACGTGAATTGCTCAACAG
TATGGGCATTTCGCAGCCTACCGTGGTGTTCGTTTCCAAAAAGGGGTTGCAAAAAATTTTGAACGTGCAA
AAAAAGCTCCCAATCATCCAAAAAATTATTATCATGGATTCTAAAACGGATTACCAGGGATTTCAGTCGA
TGTACACGTTCGTCACATCTCATCTACCTCCCGGTTTTAATGAATACGATTTTGTGCCAGAGTCCTTCGA
TAGGGACAAGACAATTGCACTGATCATGAACTCCTCTGGATCTACTGGTCTGCCTAAAGGTGTCGCTCTG
CCTCATAGAACTGCCTGCGTGAGATTCTCGCATGCCAGAGATCCTATTTTTGGCAATCAAATCATTCCGG
ATACTGCGATTTTAAGTGTTGTTCCATTCCATCACGGTTTTGGAATGTTTACTACACTCGGATATTTGAT
ATGTGGATTTCGAGTCGTCTTAATGTATAGATTTGAAGAAGAGCTGTTTCTGAGGAGCCTTCAGGATTAC
AAGATTCAAAGTGCGCTGCTGGTGCCAACCCTATTCTCCTTCTTCGCCAAAAGCACTCTGATTGACAAAT
ACGATTTATCTAATTTACACGAAATTGCTTCTGGTGGCGCTCCCCTCTCTAAGGAAGTCGGGGAAGCGGT
TGCCAAGAGGTTCCATCTGCCAGGTATCAGGCAAGGATATGGGCTCACTGAGACTACATCAGCTATTCTG
ATTACACCCGAGGGGGATGATAAACCGGGCGCGGTCGGTAAAGTTGTTCCATTTTTTGAAGCGAAGGTTG
TGGATCTGGATACCGGGAAAACGCTGGGCGTTAATCAAAGAGGCGAACTGTGTGTGAGAGGTCCTATGAT
TATGTCCGGTTATGTAAACAATCCGGAAGCGACCAACGCCTTGATTGACAAGGATGGATGGCTACATTCT
GGAGACATAGCTTACTGGGACGAAGACGAACACTTCTTCATCGTTGACCGCCTGAAGTCTCTGATTAAGT
ACAAAGGCTATCAGGTGGCTCCCGCTGAATTGGAATCCATCTTGCTCCAACACCCCAACATCTTCGACGC
AGGTGTCGCAGGTCTTCCCGACGATGACGCCGGTGAACTTCCCGCCGCCGTTGTTGTTTTGGAGCACGGA
AAGACGATGACGGAAAAAGAGATCGTGGATTACGTCGCCAGTCAAGTAACAACCGCGAAAAAGTTGCGCG
GAGGAGTTGTGTTTGTGGACGAAGTACCGAAAGGTCTTACCGGAAAACTCGACGCAAGAAAAATCAGAGA
GATCCTCATAAAGGCCAAGAAGGGCGGAAAGATC
